Addgene plasmid #130959: pLJM1-zeo-ORF24-3xFLAG
Purpose: Lentiviral vector for expression of KSHV ORF24 with a C-terminal 3xFLAG tag
Depositing lab: Britt Glaunsinger. Depositing organization: University of California, Berkeley. Publication: Conserved CxnC motifs in Kaposi's sarcoma-associated herpesvirus ORF66 are required for viral late gene expression and are essential for its interaction with ORF34. Didychuk AL, Castaneda AF, Kushnir LO, Huang CJ, Glaunsinger BA. J Virol. 2019 Oct 2. pii: JVI.01299-19. doi: 10.1128/JVI.01299-19. PubMed 31578296.
Backbone
  Vector backbone: pLJM1
  Backbone size w/o insert (bp): 7151
  Total vector size (bp): 9407
  Vector type: Lentiviral
  Selectable markers: Zeocin
Growth in bacteria
  Bacterial resistance: Ampicillin, 100 μg/mL
  Growth temperature: 37°C
  Growth strain: NEB Stable
  Copy number: High Copy
Gene/Insert
  Gene/Insert name: ORF24
  Species: Kaposi's Sarcoma Associated Herpesvirus (HHV-8)
  Insert size (bp): 2256
  Entrez Gene: ORF24 (a.k.a. HHV8GK18_gp27)
  Promoter: CMV
  Tag / fusion protein: 3xFLAG (C terminal on backbone)
  Cloning method: Ligation Independent Cloning
  Sequencing primers: 5′ CGCAAATGGGCGGTAGGCGTG; 3′ ggatctctgctgtccctgtaataaacc
Terms and licenses: Academic/Nonprofit Terms; Industry Terms: Not Available to Industry
How to cite: pLJM1-zeo-ORF24-3xFLAG was a gift from Britt Glaunsinger (Addgene plasmid # 130959 ; http://n2t.net/addgene:130959 ; RRID:Addgene_130959)
