[The description below was written by a language model from this plasmid's Addgene catalogue record and pLannotate feature annotations shown in this document.]
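Description:
pLJM1-zeo-ORF24-3xFLAG is a lentiviral transfer plasmid of about 9.4 kb, built on the pLJM1 backbone, for expressing ORF24 of Kaposi's sarcoma-associated herpesvirus (HHV-8) in mammalian cells. In bacteria it is maintained through a high-copy ColE1/pUC-type origin and selected with ampicillin via β-lactamase. An f1 origin, an SV40 origin and remnants of a lac/lacZα cloning region are also annotated in the backbone.

The viral portion follows a third-generation, self-inactivating layout. An RSV promoter fused to a truncated HIV-1 5' LTR drives production of the genomic RNA, which carries the Ψ packaging signal with a gag fragment, the Rev response element for Rev-dependent nuclear export, a cPPT/CTS element and a ΔU3 3' LTR followed by an SV40 polyadenylation signal. Packaging functions are therefore supplied in trans, and the integrated provirus lacks LTR promoter activity.

Within this frame, the CMV immediate-early enhancer/promoter drives the 2,256 bp ORF24 coding sequence, which the record describes as fused to a C-terminal 3xFLAG tag contributed by the backbone. The automated annotation marks only a single FLAG fragment downstream of the ORF. A separate human PGK promoter expresses the Sh ble gene, so transduced cells can be selected with Zeocin. A short U6 promoter fragment upstream of the CMV enhancer appears to be a backbone remnant.

The construct is intended for transient or stable expression of epitope-tagged ORF24, allowing detection or pull-down through the FLAG tag. It was deposited in connection with a study of KSHV late gene expression and interactions among the viral proteins involved.
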