Features (pLannotate 1.2.2; 29 found; start..end, strand, type, name):
    131..334     +  promoter       CMV promoter: human cytomegalovirus (CMV) immediate early promoter
    371..2626    +  CDS            ORF24: ORF24_HHV8P - Protein inferred from homology: Swiss-Prot protein existence level 3. From Human herpesvirus 8 type P (isolate GK18) (HHV-8) (Kaposi's sarcoma-associated herpesvirus).
   2705..2725    +  CDS            FLAG (fragment): FLAG® epitope tag, followed by an enterokinase cleavage site
   2778..2895    +  misc_feature   cPPT/CTS: central polypurine tract and central termination sequence of HIV-1
   2944..3454    +  promoter       hPGK promoter: human phosphoglycerate kinase 1 promoter
   3463..3837    +  CDS            BleoR: antibiotic-binding protein; Sh ble from Streptoalloteichus hindustanus; confers resistance to bleomycin, phleomycin, and Zeocin™
   3830..3907    +  CDS            nef (fragment): NEF_HV1Z2 - Experimental evidence at protein level: Swiss-Prot protein existence level 1. Extracellular Nef protein targets CD4(+) T-lymphocytes for apoptosis by interacting with CXCR4 surface receptors. From Human immunodeficiency virus type 1 group M subtype D (isolate Z2/CDC-Z34) (HIV-1).
   3909..4142    +  LTR            3' LTR (ΔU3): self-inactivating 3' long terminal repeat (LTR) from HIV-1
   4214..4335    +  polyA_signal   SV40 poly(A) signal: SV40 polyadenylation signal
   4375..4510    +  rep_origin     SV40 ori: SV40 origin of replication
   4531..4549    -  promoter       T7 promoter: promoter for bacteriophage T7 RNA polymerase
   4557..4712    +  CDS            lacZα (fragment): LacZα fragment of β-galactosidase; lacZ fragment
   4717..5145    +  rep_origin     f1 ori (sequence partly withheld): f1 bacteriophage origin of replication; arrow indicates direction of (+) strand synthesis
   5198..5302    +  promoter       AmpR promoter: bla
   5303..6163    +  CDS            AmpR: β-lactamase; bla; confers resistance to ampicillin, carbenicillin, and related antibiotics
   6334..6922    +  rep_origin     ori: high-copy-number ColE1/pMB1/pBR322/pUC origin of replication
   7105..7197    +  CDS            lacI (fragment): lac repressor; lacI; The lac repressor binds to the lac operator to inhibit transcription in E. coli. This inhibition can be relieved by adding lactose or isopropyl-β-D-thiogalactopyranoside (IPTG).
   7210..7231    +  protein_bind   CAP binding site: CAP binding activates transcription in the presence of cAMP. E. coli catabolite activator protein
   7246..7276    +  promoter       lac promoter: promoter for the E. coli lac operon
   7284..7300    +  protein_bind   lac operator: The lac repressor binds to the lac operator to inhibit transcription in E. coli. This inhibition can be relieved by adding lactose or isopropyl-β-D-thiogalactopyranoside (IPTG). lac repressor encoded by lacI
   7345..7363    +  promoter       T3 promoter: promoter for bacteriophage T3 RNA polymerase
   7391..7617    +  promoter       RSV promoter: Rous sarcoma virus enhancer/promoter
   7618..7798    +  LTR            5' LTR (truncated): truncated 5' long terminal repeat (LTR) from HIV-1
   7845..7970    +  misc_feature   HIV-1 Ψ: packaging signal of human immunodeficiency virus type 1
   7954..8317    +  CDS            HIV-1 gag (fragment): gag protein from human immunodeficiency virus 1; gag
   8463..8696    +  misc_feature   RRE: The Rev response element (RRE) of HIV-1 allows for Rev-dependent mRNA export from the nucleus to the cytoplasm.
   9073..9173    +  CDS            Rev (fragment): human immunodeficiency virus 1 (HIV-1) Rev protein; rev; enhances nuclear export of unspliced and incompletely spliced viral mRNAs
   9223..5       +  promoter       U6 promoter (fragment) (across the origin): RNA polymerase III promoter for human U6 snRNA
   9397..130     +  enhancer       CMV enhancer (fragment) (across the origin): human cytomegalovirus immediate early enhancer; contains an 18-bp deletion relative to the standard CMV enhancer
>Addgene plasmid #130959 | pLJM1-zeo-ORF24-3xFLAG | addgene full sequence | sequence record 256946 | Addgene NGS Result
TATGCCAAGTACGCCCCCTATTGACGTCAATGACGGTAAATGGCCCGCCTGGCATTATGCCCAGTACATG
ACCTTATGGGACTTTCCTACTTGGCAGTACATCTACGTATTAGTCATCGCTATTACCATGGTGATGCGGT
TTTGGCAGTACATCAATGGGCGTGGATAGCGGTTTGACTCACGGGGATTTCCAAGTCTCCACCCCATTGA
CGTCAATGGGAGTTTGTTTTGGCACCAAAATCAACGGGACTTTCCAAAATGTCGTAACAACTCCGCCCCA
TTGACGCAAATGGGCGGTAGGCGTGTACGGTGGGAGGTCTATATAAGCAGAGCTGGTTTAGTGAACCGTC
AGATCCGCTAGCGCTACCGGATGGCAGCGCTCGAGGGCCCCCTACTACTGCCACCGAGCGCCTCCCTGAC
GACGAGTCCGCAGACCACGTGTTATCAAGCGACTTGGGAATCACAGCTGGAAATATTCTGCTGTCTGGCC
ACCAACTCGCACCTGCAGGCAGAGCTGACCTTAGAAGGTCTTGATAAGATGATGCAGCCCGAGCCCACCT
TTTTCGCCTGCAGAGCGATACGCAGACTACTCCTGGGGGAACGCCTCCACCCTTTTATACATCAAGAAGG
GACTCTTTTGGGAAAAGTGGGTCGACGGTACAGCGGCGAAGGTTTAATAATTGACGGTGGTGGAGTGTTT
ACGCGCGGACAGATAGACACCGACAACTACCTACCTGCGGTGGGATCATGGGAACTTACCGATGATTGTG
ATAAACCCTGCGAATTCAGGGAGCTACGCTCGCTGTATCTTCCCGCGCTACTAACGTGCACCATATGTTA
CAAAGCCATGTTCAGGATAGTGTGCAGGTACCTGGAGTTCTGGGAGTTCGAACAGTGTTTTCATGCGTTT
CTGGCGGTGTTGCCCCATAGTCTACAACCCACAATCTATCAAAATTATTTTGCACTCCTGGAGAGCCTGA
AGCATCTCTCGTTTTCAATAATGCCACCCGCATCCCCAGACGCACAGCTACATTTTTTAAAGTTTAACAT
CGGCAGCTTCATGGCCACGTGGGGGTGGCACGGAGAGCTGGTCTCGCTGCGCCGTGCCATCGCTCACAAC
GTAGAGCGACTGCCCACCGTGCTGAAGAACCTGTCGAAACAGAGTAAGCACCAGGACGTCAAGGTTAACG
GACGGGATCTGGTGGGCTTTCAGCTGGCTCTAAACCAGCTCGTGTCCCGTCTGCACGTAAAAATCCAACG
CAAGGACCCCGGACCAAAGCCATACAGGGTGGTCGTCAGTACCCCAGATTGTACCTACTATCTAGTGTAT
CCGGGCACACCGGCCATCTACAGACTCGTCATGTGTATGGCAGTGGCAGACTGCATCGGCCACTCGTGCA
GCGGACTGCACCCCTGCGCAAACTTTTTAGGCACCCACGAGACACCGCGTCTCCTGGCGGCGACGCTTTC
AAGAATCCGGTACGCGCCGAAAGACCGGCGAGCAGCCATGAAGGGAAATTTGCAGGCGTGCTTCCAACGA
TACGCGGCCACGGACGCGCGGACTCTGGGCAGCTCCACAGTGTCAGACATGCTGGAACCCACAAAACACG
TCAGTTTGGAAAACTTCAAGATCACCATATTCAACACCAACATGGTGATTAACACTAAGATAAGCTGCCA
CGTTCCTAACACCCTGCAAAAGACTATTTTAAACATCCCCAGATTGACCAACAATTTTGTTATACGAAAG
TACTCCGTAAAGGAACCTTCTTTTACCATAAGCGTGTTTTTTTCCGACAACATGTGTCAAGGCACCGCAA
TAAACATCAACATCAGTGGGGACATGCTGCACTTTCTCTTCGCAATGGGTACGCTGAAATGCTTTCTGCC
AATCAGGCACATATTTCCTGTATCGATAGCAAATTGGAACTCCACGTTGGACCTGCACGGACTGGAAAAC
CAGTACATGGTGAGAATGGGGCGAAAAAACGTATTTTGGACCACAAACTTTCCATCTGTGGTCTCCAGCA
AGGATGGGCTAAACGTGTCCTGGTTTAAGGCCGCGACAGCCACGATTTCTAAAGTGTACGGGCAGCCTCT
TGTGGAACAGATTCGCCACGAGCTGGCGCCCATTCTCACGGACCAGCACGCGCGCATCGACGGAAACAAA
AATAGAATATTCTCCCTACTTGAGCACAGAAACCGTTCCCAAATACAGACGCTACACAAAAGGTTCCTGG
AGTGTCTGGTGGAATGCTGTTCGTTTCTCAGGCTTGACGTGGCTTGCATTAGGCGAGCCGCCGCCCGGGG
CCTGTTTGACTTCTCAAAGAAGATAATCAGTCACACTAAAAGCAAACACGAGTGCGCAGTACTGGGATAT
AAAAAGTGTAACCTAATCCCGAAAATCTATGCCCGAAACAAGAAGACCAGGCTAGACGAGTTGGGCCGCA
ATGCAAACTTCATTTCGTTCGTCGCCACCACGGGTCATCGGTTCGCCGCTCTAAAGCCACAAATTGTCCG
TCACGCCATTCGCAAACTAGGCCTGCACTGGCGCCACCGAACGGCCGCGTCCAACGAGCAGACACCGCCA
GCCGATCCCCGCGTACGTTGCGTCCGTCCGCTGGTCTCAGGGCGGCCGCTCGAGGGAGGCGGTGGAGCCG
ACTACAAGGACCACGACGGCGACTACAAGGACCACGACATCGACTACAAGGACGACGACGACAAGGGGCC
CGTTTAAAATTCTCGACCTCGAGACAAATGGCAGTATTCATCCACAATTTTAAAAGAAAAGGGGGGATTG
GGGGGTACAGTGCAGGGGAAAGAATAGTAGACATAATAGCAACAGACATACAAACTAAAGAATTACAAAA
ACAAATTACAAAAATTCAAAATTTTCGGGTTTATTACAGGGACAGCAGAGATCCACTTTGGCCGCGGCTC
GAGGGGGTTGGGGTTGCGCCTTTTCCAAGGCAGCCCTGGGTTTGCGCAGGGACGCGGCTGCTCTGGGCGT
GGTTCCGGGAAACGCAGCGGCGCCGACCCTGGGTCTCGCACATTCTTCACGTCCGTTCGCAGCGTCACCC
GGATCTTCGCCGCTACCCTTGTGGGCCCCCCGGCGACGCTTCCTGCTCCGCCCCTAAGTCGGGAAGGTTC
CTTGCGGTTCGCGGCGTGCCGGACGTGACAAACGGAAGCCGCACGTCTCACTAGTACCCTCGCAGACGGA
CAGCGCCAGGGAGCAATGGCAGCGCGCCGACCGCGATGGGCTGTGGCCAATAGCGGCTGCTCAGCAGGGC
GCGCCGAGAGCAGCGGCCGGGAAGGGGCGGTGCGGGAGGCGGGGTGTGGGGCGGTAGTGTGGGCCCTGTT
CCTGCCCGCGCGGTGTTCCGCATTCTGCAAGCCTCCGGAGCGCACGTCGGCAGTCGGCTCCCTCGTTGAC
CGAATCACCGACCTCTCTCCCCAGGGGGATCCATGGCCAAGTTGACCAGTGCCGTTCCGGTGCTCACCGC
GCGCGACGTCGCCGGAGCGGTCGAGTTCTGGACCGACCGGCTCGGGTTCTCCCGGGACTTCGTGGAGGAC
GACTTCGCCGGTGTGGTCCGGGACGACGTGACCCTGTTCATCAGCGCGGTCCAGGACCAGGTGGTGCCGG
ACAACACCCTGGCCTGGGTGTGGGTGCGCGGCCTGGACGAGCTGTACGCCGAGTGGTCGGAGGTCGTGTC
CACGAACTTCCGGGACGCCTCCGGGCCGGCCATGACCGAGATCGGCGAGCAGCCGTGGGGGCGGGAGTTC
GCCCTGCGCGACCCGGCCGGCAACTGCGTGCACTTCGTGGCCGAGGAGCAGGACTGAGGTACCTTTAAGA
CCAATGACTTACAAGGCAGCTGTAGATCTTAGCCACTTTTTAAAAGAAAAGGGGGGACTGGAAGGGCTAA
TTCACTCCCAACGAAGACAAGATCTGCTTTTTGCTTGTACTGGGTCTCTCTGGTTAGACCAGATCTGAGC
CTGGGAGCTCTCTGGCTAACTAGGGAACCCACTGCTTAAGCCTCAATAAAGCTTGCCTTGAGTGCTTCAA
GTAGTGTGTGCCCGTCTGTTGTGTGACTCTGGTAACTAGAGATCCCTCAGACCCTTTTAGTCAGTGTGGA
AAATCTCTAGCAGTAGTAGTTCATGTCATCTTATTATTCAGTATTTATAACTTGCAAAGAAATGAATATC
AGAGAGTGAGAGGAACTTGTTTATTGCAGCTTATAATGGTTACAAATAAAGCAATAGCATCACAAATTTC
ACAAATAAAGCATTTTTTTCACTGCATTCTAGTTGTGGTTTGTCCAAACTCATCAATGTATCTTATCATG
TCTGGCTCTAGCTATCCCGCCCCTAACTCCGCCCATCCCGCCCCTAACTCCGCCCAGTTCCGCCCATTCT
CCGCCCCATGGCTGACTAATTTTTTTTATTTATGCAGAGGCCGAGGCCGCCTCGGCCTCTGAGCTATTCC
AGAAGTAGTGAGGAGGCTTTTTTGGAGGCCTAGGGACGTACCCAATTCGCCCTATAGTGAGTCGTATTAC
GCGCGCTCACTGGCCGTCGTTTTACAACGTCGTGACTGGGAAAACCCTGGCGTTACCCAACTTAATCGCC
TTGCAGCACATCCCCCTTTCGCCAGCTGGCGTAATAGCGAAGAGGCCCGCACCGATCGCCCTTCCCAACA
GTTGCGCAGCCTGAATGGCGAATGGG
[124 nt withheld, positions 4717-4840]
C
[91 nt withheld, positions 4842-4932]
A
[49 nt withheld, positions 4934-4982]
CCTTTGACGTTGGAGTCCACGTTCTTT
[37 nt withheld, positions 5010-5046]
ACCCTATCTCGGTCTATTCTTTTGATTTATAAGGGATTTTGCCGATTTCGGCCTATTGGTTAAAAAATGA
GCTGATTTAACAAAAATTTAACGCGAATTTTAACAAAATATTAACGCTTACAATTTAGGTGGCACTTTTC
GGGGAAATGTGCGCGGAACCCCTATTTGTTTATTTTTCTAAATACATTCAAATATGTATCCGCTCATGAG
ACAATAACCCTGATAAATGCTTCAATAATATTGAAAAAGGAAGAGTATGAGTATTCAACATTTCCGTGTC
GCCCTTATTCCCTTTTTTGCGGCATTTTGCCTTCCTGTTTTTGCTCACCCAGAAACGCTGGTGAAAGTAA
AAGATGCTGAAGATCAGTTGGGTGCACGAGTGGGTTACATCGAACTGGATCTCAACAGCGGTAAGATCCT
TGAGAGTTTTCGCCCCGAAGAACGTTTTCCAATGATGAGCACTTTTAAAGTTCTGCTATGTGGCGCGGTA
TTATCCCGTATTGACGCCGGGCAAGAGCAACTCGGTCGCCGCATACACTATTCTCAGAATGACTTGGTTG
AGTACTCACCAGTCACAGAAAAGCATCTTACGGATGGCATGACAGTAAGAGAATTATGCAGTGCTGCCAT
AACCATGAGTGATAACACTGCGGCCAACTTACTTCTGACAACGATCGGAGGACCGAAGGAGCTAACCGCT
TTTTTGCACAACATGGGGGATCATGTAACTCGCCTTGATCGTTGGGAACCGGAGCTGAATGAAGCCATAC
CAAACGACGAGCGTGACACCACGATGCCTGTAGCAATGGCAACAACGTTGCGCAAACTATTAACTGGCGA
ACTACTTACTCTAGCTTCCCGGCAACAATTAATAGACTGGATGGAGGCGGATAAAGTTGCAGGACCACTT
CTGCGCTCGGCCCTTCCGGCTGGCTGGTTTATTGCTGATAAATCTGGAGCCGGTGAGCGTGGGTCTCGCG
GTATCATTGCAGCACTGGGGCCAGATGGTAAGCCCTCCCGTATCGTAGTTATCTACACGACGGGGAGTCA
GGCAACTATGGATGAACGAAATAGACAGATCGCTGAGATAGGTGCCTCACTGATTAAGCATTGGTAACTG
TCAGACCAAGTTTACTCATATATACTTTAGATTGATTTAAAACTTCATTTTTAATTTAAAAGGATCTAGG
TGAAGATCCTTTTTGATAATCTCATGACCAAAATCCCTTAACGTGAGTTTTCGTTCCACTGAGCGTCAGA
CCCCGTAGAAAAGATCAAAGGATCTTCTTGAGATCCTTTTTTTCTGCGCGTAATCTGCTGCTTGCAAACA
AAAAAACCACCGCTACCAGCGGTGGTTTGTTTGCCGGATCAAGAGCTACCAACTCTTTTTCCGAAGGTAA
CTGGCTTCAGCAGAGCGCAGATACCAAATACTGTTCTTCTAGTGTAGCCGTAGTTAGGCCACCACTTCAA
GAACTCTGTAGCACCGCCTACATACCTCGCTCTGCTAATCCTGTTACCAGTGGCTGCTGCCAGTGGCGAT
AAGTCGTGTCTTACCGGGTTGGACTCAAGACGATAGTTACCGGATAAGGCGCAGCGGTCGGGCTGAACGG
GGGGTTCGTGCACACAGCCCAGCTTGGAGCGAACGACCTACACCGAACTGAGATACCTACAGCGTGAGCT
ATGAGAAAGCGCCACGCTTCCCGAAGGGAGAAAGGCGGACAGGTATCCGGTAAGCGGCAGGGTCGGAACA
GGAGAGCGCACGAGGGAGCTTCCAGGGGGAAACGCCTGGTATCTTTATAGTCCTGTCGGGTTTCGCCACC
TCTGACTTGAGCGTCGATTTTTGTGATGCTCGTCAGGGGGGCGGAGCCTATGGAAAAACGCCAGCAACGC
GGCCTTTTTACGGTTCCTGGCCTTTTGCTGGCCTTTTGCTCACATGTTCTTTCCTGCGTTATCCCCTGAT
TCTGTGGATAACCGTATTACCGCCTTTGAGTGAGCTGATACCGCTCGCCGCAGCCGAACGACCGAGCGCA
GCGAGTCAGTGAGCGAGGAAGCGGAAGAGCGCCCAATACGCAAACCGCCTCTCCCCGCGCGTTGGCCGAT
TCATTAATGCAGCTGGCACGACAGGTTTCCCGACTGGAAAGCGGGCAGTGAGCGCAACGCAATTAATGTG
AGTTAGCTCACTCATTAGGCACCCCAGGCTTTACACTTTATGCTTCCGGCTCGTATGTTGTGTGGAATTG
TGAGCGGATAACAATTTCACACAGGAAACAGCTATGACCATGATTACGCCAAGCGCGCAATTAACCCTCA
CTAAAGGGAACAAAAGCTGGAGCTGCAAGCTTAATGTAGTCTTATGCAATACTCTTGTAGTCTTGCAACA
TGGTAACGATGAGTTAGCAACATGCCTTACAAGGAGAGAAAAAGCACCGTGCATGCCGATTGGTGGAAGT
AAGGTGGTACGATCGTGCCTTATTAGGAAGGCAACAGACGGGTCTGACATGGATTGGACGAACCACTGAA
TTGCCGCATTGCAGAGATATTGTATTTAAGTGCCTAGCTCGATACATAAACGGGTCTCTCTGGTTAGACC
AGATCTGAGCCTGGGAGCTCTCTGGCTAACTAGGGAACCCACTGCTTAAGCCTCAATAAAGCTTGCCTTG
AGTGCTTCAAGTAGTGTGTGCCCGTCTGTTGTGTGACTCTGGTAACTAGAGATCCCTCAGACCCTTTTAG
TCAGTGTGGAAAATCTCTAGCAGTGGCGCCCGAACAGGGACTTGAAAGCGAAAGGGAAACCAGAGGAGCT
CTCTCGACGCAGGACTCGGCTTGCTGAAGCGCGCACGGCAAGAGGCGAGGGGCGGCGACTGGTGAGTACG
CCAAAAATTTTGACTAGCGGAGGCTAGAAGGAGAGAGATGGGTGCGAGAGCGTCAGTATTAAGCGGGGGA
GAATTAGATCGCGATGGGAAAAAATTCGGTTAAGGCCAGGGGGAAAGAAAAAATATAAATTAAAACATAT
AGTATGGGCAAGCAGGGAGCTAGAACGATTCGCAGTTAATCCTGGCCTGTTAGAAACATCAGAAGGCTGT
AGACAAATACTGGGACAGCTACAACCATCCCTTCAGACAGGATCAGAAGAACTTAGATCATTATATAATA
CAGTAGCAACCCTCTATTGTGTGCATCAAAGGATAGAGATAAAAGACACCAAGGAAGCTTTAGACAAGAT
AGAGGAAGAGCAAAACAAAAGTAAGACCACCGCACAGCAAGCGGCCGCTGATCTTCAGACCTGGAGGAGG
AGATATGAGGGACAATTGGAGAAGTGAATTATATAAATATAAAGTAGTAAAAATTGAACCATTAGGAGTA
GCACCCACCAAGGCAAAGAGAAGAGTGGTGCAGAGAGAAAAAAGAGCAGTGGGAATAGGAGCTTTGTTCC
TTGGGTTCTTGGGAGCAGCAGGAAGCACTATGGGCGCAGCGTCAATGACGCTGACGGTACAGGCCAGACA
ATTATTGTCTGGTATAGTGCAGCAGCAGAACAATTTGCTGAGGGCTATTGAGGCGCAACAGCATCTGTTG
CAACTCACAGTCTGGGGCATCAAGCAGCTCCAGGCAAGAATCCTGGCTGTGGAAAGATACCTAAAGGATC
AACAGCTCCTGGGGATTTGGGGTTGCTCTGGAAAACTCATTTGCACCACTGCTGTGCCTTGGAATGCTAG
TTGGAGTAATAAATCTCTGGAACAGATTTGGAATCACACGACCTGGATGGAGTGGGACAGAGAAATTAAC
AATTACACAAGCTTAATACACTCCTTAATTGAAGAATCGCAAAACCAGCAAGAAAAGAATGAACAAGAAT
TATTGGAATTAGATAAATGGGCAAGTTTGTGGAATTGGTTTAACATAACAAATTGGCTGTGGTATATAAA
ATTATTCATAATGATAGTAGGAGGCTTGGTAGGTTTAAGAATAGTTTTTGCTGTACTTTCTATAGTGAAT
AGAGTTAGGCAGGGATATTCACCATTATCGTTTCAGACCCACCTCCCAACCCCGAGGGGACCCGACAGGC
CCGAAGGAATAGAAGAAGAAGGTGGAGAGAGAGACAGAGACAGATCCATTCGATTAGTGAACGGATCTCG
ACGGTATCGATCACGAGACTAGCCTCGAGCGGCCGCCCCCTTCACCGAGGGCCTATTTCCCATGATTCCT
TCATATTTGCATATACGATACAAGGCTGTTAGAGAGATAATTGGAATTAATTTGACTGTAAACACAAAGA
TATTAGTACAAAATACGTGACGTAGAAAGTAATAATTTCTTGGGTAGTTTGCAGTTTTAAAATTATGTTT
TAAAATGGACTATCA
